>Addgene plasmid #72391 | pJK642 | depositor full sequence | sequence record 133988 | pJK642 sequence 6703 bps
TGGCGAATGGG
[124 nt withheld, positions 12-135]
C
[91 nt withheld, positions 137-227]
A
[49 nt withheld, positions 229-277]
CCTTTGACGTTGGAGTCCACGTTCTTT
[37 nt withheld, positions 305-341]
ACCCTATCTCGGTCTATTCTTTTGATTTATAAGGGATTTTGCCGATTTCGGCCTATTGGTTAAAAAATGA
GCTGATTTAACAAAAATTTAACGCGAATTTTAACAAAATATTAACGTTTACAATTTCAGGTGGCACTTTT
CGGGGAAATGTGCGCGGAACCCCTATTTGTTTATTTTTCTAAATACATTCAAATATGTATCCGCTCATGA
ATTAATTCTTAGAAAAACTCATCGAGCATCAAATGAAACTGCAATTTATTCATATCAGGATTATCAATAC
CATATTTTTGAAAAAGCCGTTTCTGTAATGAAGGAGAAAACTCACCGAGGCAGTTCCATAGGATGGCAAG
ATCCTGGTATCGGTCTGCGATTCCGACTCGTCCAACATCAATACAACCTATTAATTTCCCCTCGTCAAAA
ATAAGGTTATCAAGTGAGAAATCACCATGAGTGACGACTGAATCCGGTGAGAATGGCAAAAGTTTATGCA
TTTCTTTCCAGACTTGTTCAACAGGCCAGCCATTACGCTCGTCATCAAAATCACTCGCATCAACCAAACC
GTTATTCATTCGTGATTGCGCCTGAGCGAGACGAAATACGCGATCGCTGTTAAAAGGACAATTACAAACA
GGAATCGAATGCAACCGGCGCAGGAACACTGCCAGCGCATCAACAATATTTTCACCTGAATCAGGATATT
CTTCTAATACCTGGAATGCTGTTTTCCCGGGGATCGCAGTGGTGAGTAACCATGCATCATCAGGAGTACG
GATAAAATGCTTGATGGTCGGAAGAGGCATAAATTCCGTCAGCCAGTTTAGTCTGACCATCTCATCTGTA
ACATCATTGGCAACGCTACCTTTGCCATGTTTCAGAAACAACTCTGGCGCATCGGGCTTCCCATACAATC
GATAGATTGTCGCACCTGATTGCCCGACATTATCGCGAGCCCATTTATACCCATATAAATCAGCATCCAT
GTTGGAATTTAATCGCGGCCTAGAGCAAGACGTTTCCCGTTGAATATGGCTCATAACACCCCTTGTATTA
CTGTTTATGTAAGCAGACAGTTTTATTGTTCATGACCAAAATCCCTTAACGTGAGTTTTCGTTCCACTGA
GCGTCAGACCCCGTAGAAAAGATCAAAGGATCTTCTTGAGATCCTTTTTTTCTGCGCGTAATCTGCTGCT
TGCAAACAAAAAAACCACCGCTACCAGCGGTGGTTTGTTTGCCGGATCAAGAGCTACCAACTCTTTTTCC
GAAGGTAACTGGCTTCAGCAGAGCGCAGATACCAAATACTGTCCTTCTAGTGTAGCCGTAGTTAGGCCAC
CACTTCAAGAACTCTGTAGCACCGCCTACATACCTCGCTCTGCTAATCCTGTTACCAGTGGCTGCTGCCA
GTGGCGATAAGTCGTGTCTTACCGGGTTGGACTCAAGACGATAGTTACCGGATAAGGCGCAGCGGTCGGG
CTGAACGGGGGGTTCGTGCACACAGCCCAGCTTGGAGCGAACGACCTACACCGAACTGAGATACCTACAG
CGTGAGCTATGAGAAAGCGCCACGCTTCCCGAAGGGAGAAAGGCGGACAGGTATCCGGTAAGCGGCAGGG
TCGGAACAGGAGAGCGCACGAGGGAGCTTCCAGGGGGAAACGCCTGGTATCTTTATAGTCCTGTCGGGTT
TCGCCACCTCTGACTTGAGCGTCGATTTTTGTGATGCTCGTCAGGGGGGCGGAGCCTATGGAAAAACGCC
AGCAACGCGGCCTTTTTACGGTTCCTGGCCTTTTGCTGGCCTTTTGCTCACATGTTCTTTCCTGCGTTAT
CCCCTGATTCTGTGGATAACCGTATTACCGCCTTTGAGTGAGCTGATACCGCTCGCCGCAGCCGAACGAC
CGAGCGCAGCGAGTCAGTGAGCGAGGAAGCGGAAGAGCGCCTGATGCGGTATTTTCTCCTTACGCATCTG
TGCGGTATTTCACACCGCATATATGGTGCACTCTCAGTACAATCTGCTCTGATGCCGCATAGTTAAGCCA
GTATACACTCCGCTATCGCTACGTGACTGGGTCATGGCTGCGCCCCGACACCCGCCAACACCCGCTGACG
CGCCCTGACGGGCTTGTCTGCTCCCGGCATCCGCTTACAGACAAGCTGTGACCGTCTCCGGGAGCTGCAT
GTGTCAGAGGTTTTCACCGTCATCACCGAAACGCGCGAGGCAGCTGCGGTAAAGCTCATCAGCGTGGTCG
TGAAGCGATTCACAGATGTCTGCCTGTTCATCCGCGTCCAGCTCGTTGAGTTTCTCCAGAAGCGTTAATG
TCTGGCTTCTGATAAAGCGGGCCATGTTAAGGGCGGTTTTTTCCTGTTTGGTCACTGATGCCTCCGTGTA
AGGGGGATTTCTGTTCATGGGGGTAATGATACCGATGAAACGAGAGAGGATGCTCACGATACGGGTTACT
GATGATGAACATGCCCGGTTACTGGAACGTTGTGAGGGTAAACAACTGGCGGTATGGATGCGGCGGGACC
AGAGAAAAATCACTCAGGGTCAATGCCAGCGCTTCGTTAATACAGATGTAGGTGTTCCACAGGGTAGCCA
GCAGCATCCTGCGATGCAGATCCGGAACATAATGGTGCAGGGCGCTGACTTCCGCGTTTCCAGACTTTAC
GAAACACGGAAACCGAAGACCATTCATGTTGTTGCTCAGGTCGCAGACGTTTTGCAGCAGCAGTCGCTTC
ACGTTCGCTCGCGTATCGGTGATTCATTCTGCTAACCAGTAAGGCAACCCCGCCAGCCTAGCCGGGTCCT
CAACGACAGGAGCACGATCATGCGCACCCGTGGGGCCGCCATGCCGGCGATAATGGCCTGCTTCTCGCCG
AAACGTTTGGTGGCGGGACCAGTGACGAAGGCTTGAGCGAGGGCGTGCAAGATTCCGAATACCGCAAGCG
ACAGGCCGATCATCGTCGCGCTCCAGCGAAAGCGGTCCTCGCCGAAAATGACCCAGAGCGCTGCCGGCAC
CTGTCCTACGAGTTGCATGATAAAGAAGACAGTCATAAGTGCGGCGACGATAGTCATGCCCCGCGCCCAC
CGGAAGGAGCTGACTGGGTTGAAGGCTCTCAAGGGCATCGGTCGAGATCCCGGTGCCTAATGAGTGAGCT
AACTTACATTAATTGCGTTGCGCTCACTGCCCGCTTTCCAGTCGGGAAACCTGTCGTGCCAGCTGCATTA
ATGAATCGGCCAACGCGCGGGGAGAGGCGGTTTGCGTATTGGGCGCCAGGGTGGTTTTTCTTTTCACCAG
TGAGACGGGCAACAGCTGATTGCCCTTCACCGCCTGGCCCTGAGAGAGTTGCAGCAAGCGGTCCACGCTG
GTTTGCCCCAGCAGGCGAAAATCCTGTTTGATGGTGGTTAACGGCGGGATATAACATGAGCTGTCTTCGG
TATCGTCGTATCCCACTACCGAGATATCCGCACCAACGCGCAGCCCGGACTCGGTAATGGCGCGCATTGC
GCCCAGCGCCATCTGATCGTTGGCAACCAGCATCGCAGTGGGAACGATGCCCTCATTCAGCATTTGCATG
GTTTGTTGAAAACCGGACATGGCACTCCAGTCGCCTTCCCGTTCCGCTATCGGCTGAATTTGATTGCGAG
TGAGATATTTATGCCAGCCAGCCAGACGCAGACGCGCCGAGACAGAACTTAATGGGCCCGCTAACAGCGC
GATTTGCTGGTGACCCAATGCGACCAGATGCTCCACGCCCAGTCGCGTACCGTCTTCATGGGAGAAAATA
ATACTGTTGATGGGTGTCTGGTCAGAGACATCAAGAAATAACGCCGGAACATTAGTGCAGGCAGCTTCCA
CAGCAATGGCATCCTGGTCATCCAGCGGATAGTTAATGATCAGCCCACTGACGCGTTGCGCGAGAAGATT
GTGCACCGCCGCTTTACAGGCTTCGACGCCGCTTCGTTCTACCATCGACACCACCACGCTGGCACCCAGT
TGATCGGCGCGAGATTTAATCGCCGCGACAATTTGCGACGGCGCGTGCAGGGCCAGACTGGAGGTGGCAA
CGCCAATCAGCAACGACTGTTTGCCCGCCAGTTGTTGTGCCACGCGGTTGGGAATGTAATTCAGCTCCGC
CATCGCCGCTTCCACTTTTTCCCGCGTTTTCGCAGAAACGTGGCTGGCCTGGTTCACCACGCGGGAAACG
GTCTGATAAGAGACACCGGCATACTCTGCGACATCGTATAACGTTACTGGTTTCACATTCACCACCCTGA
ATTGACTCTCTTCCGGGCGCTATCATGCCATACCGCGAAAGGTTTTGCGCCATTCGATGGTGTCCGGGAT
CTCGACGCTCTCCCTTATGCGACTCCTGCATTAGGAAGCAGCCCAGTAGTAGGTTGAGGCCGTTGAGCAC
CGCCGCCGCAAGGAATGGTGCATGCAAGGAGATGGCGCCCAACAGTCCCCCGGCCACGGGGCCTGCCACC
ATACCCACGCCGAAACAAGCGCTCATGAGCCCGAAGTGGCGAGCCCGATCTTCCCCATCGGTGATGTCGG
CGATATAGGCGCCAGCAACCGCACCTGTGGCGCCGGTGATGCCGGCCACGATGCGTCCGGCGTAGAGGAT
CGAGATCTCGATCCCGCGAAATTAATACGACTCACTATAGGGGAATTGTGAGCGGATAACAATTCCCCTC
TAGAAATAATTTTGTTTAACTTTAAGAAGGAGATATACCATGGGCAGCAGCCATCATCATCATCATCACA
GCAGCGGCCTGGTGCCGCGCGGCAGCCATATGTCCGCTGAACACGTACTGACGATGCTGAACGAGCACGA
AGTGAAGTTTGTTGATTTGCGCTTCACCGATACTAAAGGTAAAGAACAGCACGTCACTATCCCTGCTCAT
CAGGTGAATGCTGAATTCTTCGAAGAAGGCAAAATGTTTGACGGCTCCTCGATTGGCGGCTGGAAAGGCA
TTAACGAGTCCGACATGGTGCTGATGCCAGACGCATCCACCGCAGTGATTGACCCGTTCTTCGCCGACTC
CACCCTGATTATCCGTTGCGACATCCTTGAACCTGGCACCCTGCAAGGCTATGACCGTGACCCGCGCTCC
ATTGCGAAGCGCGCCGAAGATTACCTGCGTTCCACTGGCATTGCCGACACCGTACTGTTCGGGCCAGAAC
CTGAATTCTTCCTGTTCGATGACATCCGTTTCGGATCATCTATCTCCGGTTCCCACGTTGCTATCGACGA
TATCGAAGGTGCATGGAACTCCTCCACCCAATACGAAGGTGGTAACAAAGGTCACCGTCCGGCAGTGAAA
GGCGGTTACTTCCCGGTTCCACCGGTAGACTCGGCTCAGGATATTCGTTCTGAAATGTGTCTGGTGATGG
AACAGATGGGTCTGGTGGTTGAAGCCCATCACCACGAAGTAGCGACTGCTGGTCAGAACGAAGTGGCTAC
CCGCTTCAATACCATGACCAAAAAAGCTGACGAAATTCAGATCTACAAATATGTTGTGCACAACGTAGCG
CACCGCTTCGGTAAAACCGCGACCTTTATGCCAAAACCGATGTTCGGTGATAACGGCTCCGGTATGCACT
GCCACATGTCTCTGTCTAAAAACGGCGTTAACCTGTTCGCAGGCGACAAATACGCAGGTCTGTCTGAGCA
GGCGCTGTACTACATTGGCGGCGTAATCAAACACGCTAAAGCGATTAACGCCCTGGCAAACCCGACCACC
AACTCTTATAAGCGTCTGGTCCCGGGCTATGAAGCACCGGTAATGCTGGCTTACTCTGCGCGTAACCGTT
CTGCGTCTATCCGTATTCCGGTGGTTTCTTCTCCGAAAGCACGTCGTATCGAAGTACGTTTCCCGGATCC
GGCAGCTAACCCGTACCTGTGCTTTGCTGCCCTGCTGATGGCCGGTCTTGATGGTATCAAGAACAAGATC
CATCCGGGCGAAGCCATGGACAAAAACCTGTTTGACCTGCCGCCAGAAGAAGCGAAAGAGATCCCACAGG
TTGCAGGCTCTCTGGAAGAAGCACTGAACGAACTGGATCTGGACCGCGAGTTCCTGAAAGCCGGTGGCGT
GTTCACTGACGAAGCAATTGATGCGTACATCGCTCTGCGTCGCGAAGAAGATGACCGCGTGCGTATGACT
CCGCATCCGGTAGAGTTTGAGCTGTACTACAGCGTCTAACTCGAGCACCACCACCACCACCACTGAGATC
CGGCTGCTAACAAAGCCCGAAAGGAAGCTGAGTTGGCTGCTGCCACCGCTGAGCAATAACTAGCATAACC
CCTTGGGGCCTCTAAACGGGTCTTGAGGGGTTTTTTGCTGAAAGGAGGAACTATATCCGGAT
Features (pLannotate 1.2.2; 21 found; start..end, strand, type, name):
     12..467     +  rep_origin     f1 ori (sequence partly withheld): f1 bacteriophage origin of replication; arrow indicates direction of (+) strand synthesis
    494..551     +  promoter       AmpR promoter (fragment): bla
    560..1375    -  CDS            KanR: aminoglycoside phosphotransferase; aph(3')-Ia; confers resistance to kanamycin in bacteria or G418 (Geneticin®) in eukaryotes
   1497..2085    +  rep_origin     ori: high-copy-number ColE1/pMB1/pBR322/pUC origin of replication
   2271..2413    -  misc_feature   bom: basis of mobility region from pBR322
   2515..2706    -  CDS            rop: Rop protein, which maintains plasmids at low copy number; rop
   2723..3103    +  CDS            YPB1_ECOLX: Protein predicted: Swiss-Prot protein existence level 4. From Escherichia coli.
   3175..3466    -  CDS            TcR (fragment): tetracycline efflux protein; tet; confers resistance to tetracycline
   3481..3502    -  protein_bind   CAP binding site: CAP binding activates transcription in the presence of cAMP. E. coli catabolite activator protein
   3515..4597    -  CDS            lacI: lac repressor; lacI; The lac repressor binds to the lac operator to inhibit transcription in E. coli. This inhibition can be relieved by adding lactose or isopropyl-β-D-thiogalactopyranoside (IPTG).
   4598..4675    -  promoter       lacI promoter: lacI
   4683..4962    -  CDS            TcR (fragment): tetracycline efflux protein; tet; confers resistance to tetracycline
   4984..5002    +  promoter       T7 promoter: promoter for bacteriophage T7 RNA polymerase
   5003..5027    +  protein_bind   lac operator: The lac repressor binds to the lac operator to inhibit transcription in E. coli. This inhibition can be relieved by adding lactose or isopropyl-β-D-thiogalactopyranoside (IPTG). lac repressor encoded by lacI
   5042..5064    +  RBS            RBS: efficient ribosome binding site from bacteriophage T7 gene 10 (Olins and Rangwala, 1989)
   5083..5099    +  CDS            capTEV™ (fragment): composite tag for in vivo biotinylation, TEV protease cleavage, and 6xHis tagging
   5110..5127    +  CDS            thrombin site: thrombin recognition and cleavage site
   5131..6537    +  CDS            glnA: GLN1B_ECOLI - Experimental evidence at protein level: Swiss-Prot protein existence level 1. Catalyzes the ATP-dependent biosynthesis of glutamine from glutamate and ammonia. From Escherichia coli (strain K12).
   6547..6564    +  CDS            9xHis (fragment): 9xHis affinity tag
   6574..6623    +  CDS            SET1 (fragment): solubility-enhancement tag derived from T7 phage gene 10B
   6631..6678    +  terminator     T7 terminator: transcription terminator for bacteriophage T7 RNA polymerase
