[The description below was written by a language model from this plasmid's Addgene catalogue record and pLannotate feature annotations shown in this document.]
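Description:
pJK642 is a bacterial expression plasmid built on the pET28a backbone (6,703 bp in total) that produces Escherichia coli K-12 glutamine synthetase (glnA) carrying an N-terminal His6 tag and a Y397F substitution. It is maintained in E. coli through a ColE1/pBR322-type origin and selected with kanamycin via the aph(3')-Ia gene. The catalogue lists it as high copy, although the annotated backbone also retains the rop gene and the bom region, which are typical of pBR322-derived pET vectors. An f1 origin is present as well. The short tetracycline-resistance fragments and the partial AmpR promoter in the annotation appear to be backbone remnants rather than functional markers.

The glnA coding sequence was inserted between NdeI and XhoI sites, both preserved, downstream of a T7 promoter, a lac operator and the T7 gene 10 ribosome binding site, and upstream of the T7 terminator. The plasmid-borne lacI gene supplies repressor, so expression depends on T7 RNA polymerase from the host and can be induced with IPTG. The vector-encoded leader provides the His6 tag, which the automated annotation labels as a partial capTEV match, followed by a thrombin cleavage site that could allow tag removal. A His-tag sequence also lies after the insert, but the record describes only an N-terminal tag, and whether the downstream tag is translated is not stated. Changing tyrosine-397 to phenylalanine removes the residue that is normally adenylylated, so the enzyme cannot undergo this regulatory modification. The construct is therefore suited to producing and affinity-purifying uniformly unadenylylated glutamine synthetase for biochemical or structural work.
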