Addgene plasmid #72391: pJK642
Purpose: Produces Escherichia coli glutamine synthetase, N-terminal His6 tag and Y397F mutation that prevents adenylation (H6EcGlnA-Y397F)
Depositing lab: T. J. Kappock. Depositing organization: Purdue University.
Backbone
  Vector backbone: pET28a
  Backbone size w/o insert (bp): 5369
  Total vector size (bp): 6703
  Vector type: Bacterial Expression
Growth in bacteria
  Bacterial resistance: Kanamycin, 50 μg/mL
  Growth temperature: 37°C
  Growth strain: DH5alpha
  Copy number: High Copy
Gene/Insert
  Gene/Insert name: glutamine synthetase (alt names: glnA; JW3841)
  Species: Escherichia coli str. K-12 substr. MG1655)
  Mutation: Mutated tyrosine-397 to phenylalanine to block adenylylation.
  Entrez Gene: glnA (a.k.a. b3870, ECK3863, JW3841)
  Promoter: T7
  Tag / fusion protein: His6 (N terminal on backbone)
  Cloning method: Restriction Enzyme; 5′ cloning site NdeI (not destroyed); 3′ cloning site XhoI (not destroyed)
  Sequencing primers: 5′ T7 promoter; 3′ T7 terminator
Resource information
  A portion of this plasmid was derived from a plasmid made by: Gene was amplified from a plasmid template provided by Jamie Williamson (Scripps Research Institute) and cloned by our lab.
Terms and licenses: Academic/Nonprofit Terms; Industry Terms: Not Available to Industry
How to cite: pJK642 was a gift from T. J. Kappock (Addgene plasmid # 72391 ; http://n2t.net/addgene:72391 ; RRID:Addgene_72391)
