>Addgene plasmid #72391 | pJK642 | addgene partial sequence | sequence record 139394 | T7 5'-TAATACGACTCACTATAGGG-3'
TTTTGTTTAACTTTAAGAAGGAGATATACCATGGGCAGCAGCCATCATCATCATCATCACAGCAGCGGCC
TGGTGCCGCGCGGCAGCCATATGTCCGCTGAACACGTACTGACGATGCTGAACGAGCACGAAGTGAAGTT
TGTTGATTTGCGCTTCACCGATACTAAAGGTAAAGAACAGCACGTCACTATCCCTGCTCATCAGGTGAAT
GCTGAATTCTTCGAAGAAGGCAAAATGTTTGACGGCTCCTCGATTGGCGGCTGGAAAGGCATTAACGAGT
CCGACATGGTGCTGATGCCAGACGCATCCACCGCAGTGATTGACCCGTTCTTCGCCGACTCCACCCTGAT
TATCCGTTGCGACATCCTTGAACCTGGCACCCTGCAAGGCTATGACCGTGACCCGCGCTCCATTGCGAAG
CGCGCCGAAGATTACCTGCGTTCCACTGGCATTGCCGACACCGTACTGTTCGGGCCAGAACCTGAATTCT
TCCTGTTCGATGACATCCGTTTCGGATCATCTATCTCCGGTTCCCACGTTGCTATCGACGATATCGAAGG
TGCATGGAACTCCTCCACCCAATACGAAGGTGGTAACAAAGGTCACCGTCCGGCAGTGAAAGGCGGTTAC
TTCCCGGTTCCACCGGTAGACTCGGCTCAGGATATTCGTTCTGAAATGTGTCTGGTGATGGAACAGATGG
GTCTGGTGGTTGAAGCCCATCACCACGAAGTAGCGACTGCTGGTCAGAACGAAGTGGCTACCCGCTTCAA
TACCATGACCAAAAAAGCTGACGAAATTCAGATCTACAAATATGTTGTGCACAACGTAGCGCACCGCTTC
GGTAAAACCGCGACCTTTATGCCAAAACCGATGTTCGGTGATAACGGCTCCGGTATGCACTGCCACATGT
CTCTGTCTAAAAACGGCGTTAACCTGTTCGCAGGCGACAAATACGCAGGTCTGTCT
