>Addgene plasmid #72391 | pJK642 | addgene partial sequence | sequence record 139395 | T7term 5'-GCTAGTTATTGCTCAGCGG-3'
TTTCGGGCTTTGTTAGCAGCCGGATCTCAGTGGTGGTGGTGGTGGTGCTCGAGTTAGACGCTGTAGTACA
GCTCAAACTCTACCGGATGCGGAGTCATACGCACGCGGTCATCTTCTTCGCGACGCAGAGCGATGTACGC
ATCAATTGCTTCGTCAGTGAACACGCCACCGGCTTTCAGGAACTCGCGGTCCAGATCCAGTTCGTTCAGT
GCTTCTTCCAGAGAGCCTGCAACCTGTGGGATCTCTTTCGCTTCTTCTGGCGGCAGGTCAAACAGGTTTT
TGTCCATGGCTTCGCCCGGATGGATCTTGTTCTTGATACCATCAAGACCGGCCATCAGCAGGGCAGCAAA
GCACAGGTACGGGTTAGCTGCCGGATCCGGGAAACGTACTTCGATACGACGTGCTTTCGGAGAAGAAACC
ACCGGAATACGGATAGACGCAGAACGGTTACGCGCAGAGTAAGCCAGCATTACCGGTGCTTCATAGCCCG
GGACCAGACGCTTATAAGAGTTGGTGGTCGGGTTTGCCAGGGCGTTAATCGCTTTAGCGTGTTTGATTAC
GCCGCCAATGTAGTACAGCGCCTGCTCAGACAGACCTGCGTATTTGTCGCCTGCGAACAGGTTAACGCCG
TTTTTAGACAGAGACATGTGGCAGTGCATACCGGAGCCGTTATCACCGAACATCGGTTTTGGCATAAAGG
TCGCGGTTTTACCGAAGCGGTGCGCTACGTTGTGCACAACATATTTGTAGATCTGAATTTCGTCAGCTTT
TTTGGTCATGGTATTGAAGCGGGTAGCCACTTCGTTCTGACCAGCAGTCGCTACTTCGTGGTGATGGGCT
TCAACCACCAGACCCATCTGTTCCATCACCAGACACATTTCAGAACGAATATCCTGAGCCGAGTCTACCG
GTGGAACCGGGAAGTAACCGCCTTTCACTGCCGGACGGTGACCTTTGTTACCACCTTCGTATTGG
